Addgene plasmid #103923: PTPN13_PDZ_5
Purpose: Protein expression and purification of PTN13 PDZ5 domain
Depositing lab: Sachdev Sidhu. Depositing organization: University of Toronto. Publication: A specificity map for the PDZ domain family. Tonikian R, Zhang Y, Sazinsky SL, Currell B, Yeh JH, Reva B, Held HA, Appleton BA, Evangelista M, Wu Y, Xin X, Chan AC, Seshagiri S, Lasky LA, Sander C, Boone C, Bader GD, Sidhu SS. PLoS Biol. 2008 Sep 30;6(9):e239. doi: 10.1371/journal.pbio.0060239. PubMed 18828675.
Backbone
  Vector backbone: pGEX-6P-1
  Backbone size w/o insert (bp): 4984
  Vector type: Bacterial Expression
Growth in bacteria
  Bacterial resistance: Ampicillin, 100 μg/mL
  Growth temperature: 37°C
  Growth strain: DH5alpha
  Copy number: Unknown
Gene/Insert
  Gene/Insert name: PTPN13 (alt name: PTN13 PDZ5)
  Species: H. sapiens (human)
  Entrez Gene: PTPN13 (a.k.a. FAP-1, PNP1, PTP-BAS, PTP-BL, PTP1E, PTPL1, PTPLE, hPTP1E)
  Promoter: tac
  Tag / fusion protein: GST (N terminal on backbone)
  Cloning method: Restriction Enzyme; 5′ cloning site unknown (unknown if destroyed); 3′ cloning site unknown (unknown if destroyed)
  Sequencing primers: 5′ pGEX Fwd
Terms and licenses: Academic/Nonprofit Terms; Industry Terms: Not Available to Industry
How to cite: PTPN13_PDZ_5 was a gift from Sachdev Sidhu (Addgene plasmid # 103923 ; http://n2t.net/addgene:103923 ; RRID:Addgene_103923)
