[The description below was written by a language model from this plasmid's Addgene catalogue record and pLannotate feature annotations shown in this document.]
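Description:
PTPN13_PDZ_5 is a bacterial expression plasmid built on the pGEX-6P-1 backbone for producing and purifying the fifth PDZ domain of the human tyrosine phosphatase PTPN13 (also known as FAP-1, PTP-BAS or PTPL1) as a glutathione S-transferase fusion. The sequenced construct is about 5.3 kb. It replicates in E. coli from a ColE1/pMB1-type origin and is selected with ampicillin through the β-lactamase (AmpR) gene and its own promoter. Short fragments of rop and the pBR322 bom region, a lacZα segment with its lac promoter, operator and CAP site, and a small E. coli yciV fragment are also annotated; these appear to be backbone remnants rather than functional parts of the payload.

The expression cassette begins with the tac promoter, a strong trp/lac hybrid, followed by a lac operator. The plasmid carries its own lacI gene, so the lac repressor keeps transcription off until it is relieved with IPTG. Downstream lies the Schistosoma japonicum GST coding sequence, followed after a short linker by a roughly 300 bp fragment of PTPN13 corresponding to the PDZ5 domain, giving an N-terminal GST tag that allows affinity capture on glutathione resin. pGEX-6P vectors normally encode a PreScission protease site in this linker for tag removal, although that site is not annotated in the feature table. The restriction sites used for cloning are not recorded. The associated work mapped binding specificities across the PDZ domain family, and the construct suits preparation of recombinant PDZ domain for peptide-binding or other interaction studies.
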