Features (pLannotate 1.2.2; 17 found; start..end, strand, type, name):
      1..29      +  promoter       tac promoter: strong E. coli promoter; hybrid between the trp and lac UV5 promoters
     37..53      +  protein_bind   lac operator: The lac repressor binds to the lac operator to inhibit transcription in E. coli. This inhibition can be relieved by adding lactose or isopropyl-β-D-thiogalactopyranoside (IPTG). lac repressor encoded by lacI
     76..729     +  CDS            GST26_SCHJA: Experimental evidence at protein level: Swiss-Prot protein existence level 1. GST isoenzymes appear to play a central role in the parasite detoxification system. Other functions are also suspected including a role in increasing the solubility of haematin in the parasite gut. From Schistosoma japonicum (Blood fluke).
    769..1074    +  CDS            PTPN13 (fragment): PTN13_HUMAN - Also known as PNP1, PTP1E, PTPL1. Experimental evidence at protein level: Swiss-Prot protein existence level 1. Tyrosine phosphatase which regulates negatively FAS-induced apoptosis and NGFR-mediated pro-apoptotic signaling (PubMed:15611135). May regulate phosphoinositide 3-kinase (PI3K) signaling through dephosphorylation of PIK3R2 (PubMed:23604317). From Homo sapiens (Human).
   1115..1154    +  CDS            rop (fragment): Rop protein, which maintains plasmids at low copy number; rop
   1256..1296    +  misc_feature   bom (fragment): basis of mobility region from pBR322
   1401..1505    +  promoter       AmpR promoter: bla
   1506..2366    +  CDS            AmpR: β-lactamase; bla; confers resistance to ampicillin, carbenicillin, and related antibiotics
   2537..3125    +  rep_origin     ori: high-copy-number ColE1/pMB1/pBR322/pUC origin of replication
   3311..3362    -  misc_feature   bom (fragment): basis of mobility region from pBR322
   3369..3446    +  promoter       lacI promoter: lacI
   3447..4529    +  CDS            lacI: lac repressor; lacI; The lac repressor binds to the lac operator to inhibit transcription in E. coli. This inhibition can be relieved by adding lactose or isopropyl-β-D-thiogalactopyranoside (IPTG).
   4542..4563    +  protein_bind   CAP binding site: CAP binding activates transcription in the presence of cAMP. E. coli catabolite activator protein
   4578..4608    +  promoter       lac promoter: promoter for the E. coli lac operon
   4616..4632    +  protein_bind   lac operator: The lac repressor binds to the lac operator to inhibit transcription in E. coli. This inhibition can be relieved by adding lactose or isopropyl-β-D-thiogalactopyranoside (IPTG). lac repressor encoded by lacI
   4652..4825    +  CDS            lacZα: LacZα fragment of β-galactosidase; lacZ fragment
   5089..5205    -  CDS            yciV (fragment): RNAAM_ECOLI - Also known as trpH From Escherichia coli (strain K12).
>Addgene plasmid #103923 | PTPN13_PDZ_5 | addgene full sequence | sequence record 200141 | Addgene NGS Result
TTGACAATTAATCATCGGCTCGTATAATGTGTGGAATTGTGAGCGGATAACAATTTCACACAGGAAACAG
TATTCATGTCCCCTATACTAGGTTATTGGAAAATTAAGGGCCTTGTGCAACCCACTCGACTTCTTTTGGA
ATATCTTGAAGAAAAATATGAAGAGCATTTGTATGAGCGCGATGAAGGTGATAAATGGCGAAACAAAAAG
TTTGAATTGGGTTTGGAGTTTCCCAATCTTCCTTATTATATTGATGGTGATGTTAAATTAACACAGTCTA
TGGCCATCATACGTTATATAGCTGACAAGCACAACATGTTGGGTGGTTGTCCAAAAGAGCGTGCAGAGAT
TTCAATGCTTGAAGGAGCGGTTTTGGATATTAGATACGGTGTTTCGAGAATTGCATATAGTAAAGACTTT
GAAACTCTCAAAGTTGATTTTCTTAGCAAGCTACCTGAAATGCTGAAAATGTTCGAAGATCGTTTATGTC
ATAAAACATATTTAAATGGTGATCATGTAACCCATCCTGACTTCATGTTGTATGACGCTCTTGATGTTGT
TTTATACATGGACCCAATGTGCCTGGATGCGTTCCCAAAATTAGTTTGTTTTAAAAAACGTATTGAAGCT
ATCCCACAAATTGATAAGTACTTGAAATCCAGCAAGTATATAGCATGGCCTTTGCAGGGCTGGCAAGCCA
CGTTTGGTGGTGGCGACCATCCTCCAAAATCGGATCTGGAAGTTCTGTTCCAGGGGCCCCTGGGATCCAT
GTTGCCTCATTTGCTACCGGACATAACACTAACGTGCAACAAAGAGGAGTTGGGTTTTTCCTTATGTGGA
GGTCATGACAGCCTTTATCAAGTGGTATATATTAGTGATATTAATCCAAGGTCCGTCGCAGCCATTGAGG
GTAATCTCCAGCTATTAGATGTCATCCATTATGTGAACGGAGTCAGCACACAAGGAATGACCTTGGAGGA
AGTTAACAGAGCATTAGACATGTCACTTCCTTCATTGGTATTGAAAGCAACAAGAAATGATCTTCCAGTG
GTCCCCAGCTCAAAGAGGTCTGCTTGAGTCGACTCGAGCGGCCGCATCGTGACTGACTGACGATCTGCCT
CGCGCGTTTCGGTGATGACGGTGAAAACCTCTGACACATGCAGCTCCCGGAGACGGTCACAGCTTGTCTG
TAAGCGGATGCCGGGAGCAGACAAGCCCGTCAGGGCGCGTCAGCGGGTGTTGGCGGGTGTCGGGGCGCAG
CCATGACCCAGTCACGTAGCGATAGCGGAGTGTATAATTCTTGAAGACGAAAGGGCCTCGTGATACGCCT
ATTTTTATAGGTTAATGTCATGATAATAATGGTTTCTTAGACGTCAGGTGGCACTTTTCGGGGAAATGTG
CGCGGAACCCCTATTTGTTTATTTTTCTAAATACATTCAAATATGTATCCGCTCATGAGACAATAACCCT
GATAAATGCTTCAATAATATTGAAAAAGGAAGAGTATGAGTATTCAACATTTCCGTGTCGCCCTTATTCC
CTTTTTTGCGGCATTTTGCCTTCCTGTTTTTGCTCACCCAGAAACGCTGGTGAAAGTAAAAGATGCTGAA
GATCAGTTGGGTGCACGAGTGGGTTACATCGAACTGGATCTCAACAGCGGTAAGATCCTTGAGAGTTTTC
GCCCCGAAGAACGTTTTCCAATGATGAGCACTTTTAAAGTTCTGCTATGTGGCGCGGTATTATCCCGTGT
TGACGCCGGGCAAGAGCAACTCGGTCGCCGCATACACTATTCTCAGAATGACTTGGTTGAGTACTCACCA
GTCACAGAAAAGCATCTTACGGATGGCATGACAGTAAGAGAATTATGCAGTGCTGCCATAACCATGAGTG
ATAACACTGCGGCCAACTTACTTCTGACAACGATCGGAGGACCGAAGGAGCTAACCGCTTTTTTGCACAA
CATGGGGGATCATGTAACTCGCCTTGATCGTTGGGAACCGGAGCTGAATGAAGCCATACCAAACGACGAG
CGTGACACCACGATGCCTGCAGCAATGGCAACAACGTTGCGCAAACTATTAACTGGCGAACTACTTACTC
TAGCTTCCCGGCAACAATTAATAGACTGGATGGAGGCGGATAAAGTTGCAGGACCACTTCTGCGCTCGGC
CCTTCCGGCTGGCTGGTTTATTGCTGATAAATCTGGAGCCGGTGAGCGTGGGTCTCGCGGTATCATTGCA
GCACTGGGGCCAGATGGTAAGCCCTCCCGTATCGTAGTTATCTACACGACGGGGAGTCAGGCAACTATGG
ATGAACGAAATAGACAGATCGCTGAGATAGGTGCCTCACTGATTAAGCATTGGTAACTGTCAGACCAAGT
TTACTCATATATACTTTAGATTGATTTAAAACTTCATTTTTAATTTAAAAGGATCTAGGTGAAGATCCTT
TTTGATAATCTCATGACCAAAATCCCTTAACGTGAGTTTTCGTTCCACTGAGCGTCAGACCCCGTAGAAA
AGATCAAAGGATCTTCTTGAGATCCTTTTTTTCTGCGCGTAATCTGCTGCTTGCAAACAAAAAAACCACC
GCTACCAGCGGTGGTTTGTTTGCCGGATCAAGAGCTACCAACTCTTTTTCCGAAGGTAACTGGCTTCAGC
AGAGCGCAGATACCAAATACTGTCCTTCTAGTGTAGCCGTAGTTAGGCCACCACTTCAAGAACTCTGTAG
CACCGCCTACATACCTCGCTCTGCTAATCCTGTTACCAGTGGCTGCTGCCAGTGGCGATAAGTCGTGTCT
TACCGGGTTGGACTCAAGACGATAGTTACCGGATAAGGCGCAGCGGTCGGGCTGAACGGGGGGTTCGTGC
ACACAGCCCAGCTTGGAGCGAACGACCTACACCGAACTGAGATACCTACAGCGTGAGCTATGAGAAAGCG
CCACGCTTCCCGAAGGGAGAAAGGCGGACAGGTATCCGGTAAGCGGCAGGGTCGGAACAGGAGAGCGCAC
GAGGGAGCTTCCAGGGGGAAACGCCTGGTATCTTTATAGTCCTGTCGGGTTTCGCCACCTCTGACTTGAG
CGTCGATTTTTGTGATGCTCGTCAGGGGGGCGGAGCCTATGGAAAAACGCCAGCAACGCGGCCTTTTTAC
GGTTCCTGGCCTTTTGCTGGCCTTTTGCTCACATGTTCTTTCCTGCGTTATCCCCTGATTCTGTGGATAA
CCGTATTACCGCCTTTGAGTGAGCTGATACCGCTCGCCGCAGCCGAACGACCGAGCGCAGCGAGTCAGTG
AGCGAGGAAGCGGAAGAGCGCCTGATGCGGTATTTTCTCCTTACGCATCTGTGCGGTATTTCACACCGCA
TAAATTCCGACACCATCGAATGGCGCAAAACCTTTCGCGGTATGGCATGATAGCGCCCGGAAGAGAGTCA
ATTCAGGGTGGTGAATGTGAAACCAGTAACGTTATACGATGTCGCAGAGTATGCCGGTGTCTCTTATCAG
ACCGTTTCCCGCGTGGTGAACCAGGCCAGCCACGTTTCTGCGAAAACGCGGGAAAAAGTGGAAGCGGCGA
TGGCGGAGCTGAATTACATTCCCAACCGCGTGGCACAACAACTGGCGGGCAAACAGTCGTTGCTGATTGG
CGTTGCCACCTCCAGTCTGGCCCTGCACGCGCCGTCGCAAATTGTCGCGGCGATTAAATCTCGCGCCGAT
CAACTGGGTGCCAGCGTGGTGGTGTCGATGGTAGAACGAAGCGGCGTCGAAGCCTGTAAAGCGGCGGTGC
ACAATCTTCTCGCGCAACGCGTCAGTGGGCTGATCATTAACTATCCGCTGGATGACCAGGATGCCATTGC
TGTGGAAGCTGCCTGCACTAATGTTCCGGCGTTATTTCTTGATGTCTCTGACCAGACACCCATCAACAGT
ATTATTTTCTCCCATGAAGACGGTACGCGACTGGGCGTGGAGCATCTGGTCGCATTGGGTCACCAGCAAA
TCGCGCTGTTAGCGGGCCCATTAAGTTCTGTCTCGGCGCGTCTGCGTCTGGCTGGCTGGCATAAATATCT
CACTCGCAATCAAATTCAGCCGATAGCGGAACGGGAAGGCGACTGGAGTGCCATGTCCGGTTTTCAACAA
ACCATGCAAATGCTGAATGAGGGCATCGTTCCCACTGCGATGCTGGTTGCCAACGATCAGATGGCGCTGG
GCGCAATGCGCGCCATTACCGAGTCCGGGCTGCGCGTTGGTGCGGATATCTCGGTAGTGGGATACGACGA
TACCGAAGACAGCTCATGTTATATCCCGCCGTTAACCACCATCAAACAGGATTTTCGCCTGCTGGGGCAA
ACCAGCGTGGACCGCTTGCTGCAACTCTCTCAGGGCCAGGCGGTGAAGGGCAATCAGCTGTTGCCCGTCT
CACTGGTGAAAAGAAAAACCACGCTAGCGCCCAATACGCAAACCGCCTCTCCCCGCGCGTTGGCCGATTC
ATTAATGCAGCTGGCACGACAGGTTTCCCGACTGGAAAGCGGGCAGTGAGCGCAACGCAATTAATGTAAG
TTAGCTCACTCATTAGGCACCCCAGGCTTTACACTTTATGCTTCCGGCTCGTATGTTGTGTGGAATTGTG
AGCGGATAACAATTTCACACAGGAAACAGCTATGACCATGATTACGGATTCACTGGCCGTCGTTTTACAA
CGTCGTGACTGGGAAAACCCTGGCGTTACCCAACTTAATCGCCTTGCAGCACATCCCCCTTTCGCCAGCT
GGCGTAATAGCGAAGAGGCCCGCACCGATCGCCCTTCCCAACAGTTGCGCAGCCTGAATGGCGAATGGCG
CTTTGCCTGGTTTCCGGCACCAGAAGCGGTGCCGGAAAGCTGGCTGGAGTGCGATCTTCCTGAGGCCGAT
ACTGTCGTCGTCCCCTCAAACTGGCAGATGCACGGTTACGATGCGCCCATCTACACCAACGTGACCTATC
CCATTACGGTCAATCCGCCGTTTGTTCCCACGGAGAATCCGACGGGTTGTTACTCGCTCACATTTAATGT
TGATGAAAGCTGGCTACAGGAAGGCCAGACGCGAATTATTTTTGATGGCGTTGGAATTAGCTTATCGACT
GCACGGTGCACCAATGCTTCTGGCGTCAGGCAGCCATCGGAAGCTGTGGTATGGCTGTGCAGGTCGTAAA
TCACTGCATAATTCGTGTCGCTCAAGGCGCACTCCCGTTCTGGATAATGTTTTTTGCGCCGACATCATAA
CGGTTCTGGCAAATATTCTGAAATGAGCTG
